>Addgene plasmid #51093 | pAAV-CaMKIIa-oChIEF(E163A/T199C)-P2A-EGFP | depositor full sequence | sequence record 79313 | pAAV-CaMKIIa-oChIEF(E163A/T199C)-P2A-EGFP sequence 7277 bps
CCTGCAGGCAGCTGCGCGCTCGCTCGCTCACTGAGGCCGCCCGGGCAAAGCCCGGGCGTCGGGCGACCTT
TGGTCGCCCGGCCTCAGTGAGCGAGCGAGCGCGCAGAGAGGGAGTGGCCAACTCCATCACTAGGGGTTCC
TGCGGCCGCACGCGTTTAATTAACATTATGGCCTTAGGTCACTTCATCTCCATGGGGTTCTTCTTCTGAT
TTTCTAGAAAATGAGATGGGGGTGCAGAGAGCTTCCTCAGTGACCTGCCCAGGGTCACATCAGAAATGTC
AGAGCTAGAACTTGAACTCAGATTACTAATCTTAAATTCCATGCCTTGGGGGCATGCAAGTACGATATAC
AGAAGGAGTGAACTCATTAGGGCAGATGACCAATGAGTTTAGGAAAGAAGAGTCCAGGGCAGGGTACATC
TACACCACCCGCCCAGCCCTGGGTGAGTCCAGCCACGTTCACCTCATTATAGTTGCCTCTCTCCAGTCCT
ACCTTGACGGGAAGCACAAGCAGAAACTGGGACAGGAGCCCCAGGAGACCAAATCTTCATGGTCCCTCTG
GGAGGATGGGTGGGGAGAGCTGTGGCAGAGGCCTCAGGAGGGGCCCTGCTGCTCAGTGGTGACAGATAGG
GGTGAGAAAGCAGACAGAGTCATTCCGTCAGCATTCTGGGTCTGTTTGGTACTTCTTCTCACGCTAAGGT
GGCGGTGTGATATGCACAATGGCTAAAAAGCAGGGAGAGCTGGAAAGAAACAAGGACAGAGACAGAGGCC
AAGTCAACCAGACCAATTCCCAGAGGAAGCAAAGAAACCATTACAGAGACTACAAGGGGGAAGGGAAGGA
GAGATGAATTAGCTTCCCCTGTAAACCTTAGAACCCAGCTGTTGCCAGGGCAACGGGGCAATACCTGTCT
CTTCAGAGGAGATGAAGTTGCCAGGGTAACTACATCCTGTCTTTCTCAAGGACCATCCCAGAATGTGGCA
CCCACTAGCCGTTACCATAGCAACTGCCTCTTTGCCCCACTTAATCCCATCCCGTCTGTTAAAAGGGCCC
TATAGTTGGAGGTGGGGGAGGTAGGAAGAGCGATGATCACTTGTGGACTAAGTTTGTTCGCATCCCCTTC
TCCAACCCCCTCAGTACATCACCCTGGGGGAACAGGGTCCACTTGCTCCTGGGCCCACACAGTCCTGCAG
TATTGTGTATATAAGGCCAGGGCAAAGAGGAGCAGGTTTTAAAGTGAAAGGCAGGCAGGTGTTGGGGAGG
CAGTTACCGGGGCAACGGGAACAGGGCGTTTCGGAGGTGGTTGCCATGGGGACCTGGATGCTGACGAAGG
CTCGCGAGGCTGTGAGCAGCCACAGTGCCCTGCTCAGAAGCCCCAAGCTCGTCAGTCAAGCCGGTTCTCC
GTTTGCACTCAGGAGCACGGGCAGGCGAGTGGCCCCTAGTTCTGGGGGCAGCGGGGGATCCTTCGAAACC
GGTGCTAGCGGCGCCACCATGGTGAGCAGAAGACCCTGGCTGCTGGCCCTGGCCCTGGCCGTGGCCCTGG
CCGCCGGCAGCGCCGGCGCCAGCACCGGCAGCGACGCCACCGTGCCCGTGGCCACCCAGGACGGCCCCGA
CTACGTGTTCCACAGAGCCCACGAGAGAATGCTGTTCCAGACCAGCTACACCCTGGAGAACAACGGCAGC
GTGATCTGCATCCCCAACAACGGCCAGTGCTTCTGCCTGGCCTGGCTGAAGAGTAACGGCACCAACGCCG
AGAAGCTGGCCGCCAACATCCTGCAGTGGATCACCTTCGCCCTGAGCGCCCTGTGCCTGATGTTCTACGG
CTACCAGACCTGGAAGAGTACCTGCGGCTGGGAGGAGATCTACGTGGCCACCATCGAGATGATCAAGTTC
ATCATAGAGTACTTCCACGAGTTCGACGAGCCCGCCGTGATCTACAGCAGCAACGGCAACAAGACCGTGT
GGCTGAGATACGCCGCCTGGCTGCTGACCTGCCCCGTGGTCCTGATCCACCTGAGCAACCTGACCGGCCT
GGCCAACGACTACAACAAGAGAACCATGGGCCTGCTGGTGAGCGACATCGGCTGTATCGTGTGGGGCACC
ACCGCCGCCCTGAGCAAGGGCTACGTGAGAGTGATCTTCTTCCTGATGGGCCTGTGCTACGGCATCTACA
CCTTCTTCAACGCCGCCAAGGTGTACATCGAGGCCTACCACACCGTGCCCAAGGGCAGATGCAGACAGGT
GGTGACCGGCATGGCCTGGCTGTTCTTCGTGAGCTGGGGCATGTTCCCCATCCTGTTCATCCTGGGCCCC
GAGGGCTTCGGCGTGCTGAGCGTGTACGGCAGCACCGTGGGCCACACCATCATCGACCTGATGAGCAAGA
ACTGCTGGGGCCTGCTGGGCCACTACCTGAGAGTGCTGATCCACGAGCACATCCTGATCCACGGCGACAT
CAGAAAGACCACCAAGCTGAACATCGGCGGCACCGAGATCGAGGTGGAGACCCTGGTGGAGGACGAGGCC
GAGGCCGGCGCCGTGAACAAGGGCACCGGCAAGTACGAGAGCAGCGTTAACGGAAGCGGAGCCACTAACT
TCTCCCTGTTGAAACAAGCAGGGGATGTCGAAGAGAATCCCGGGCCAATGGTGAGCAAGGGCGAGGAGCT
GTTCACCGGGGTGGTGCCCATCCTGGTCGAGCTGGACGGCGACGTAAACGGCCACAAGTTCAGCGTGTCC
GGCGAGGGCGAGGGCGATGCCACCTACGGCAAGCTGACCCTGAAGTTCATCTGCACCACCGGCAAGCTGC
CCGTGCCCTGGCCCACCCTCGTGACCACCCTGACCTACGGCGTGCAGTGCTTCAGCCGCTACCCCGACCA
CATGAAGCAGCACGACTTCTTCAAGTCCGCCATGCCCGAAGGCTACGTCCAGGAGCGCACCATCTTCTTC
AAGGACGACGGCAACTACAAGACCCGCGCCGAGGTGAAGTTCGAGGGCGACACCCTGGTGAACCGCATCG
AGCTGAAGGGCATCGACTTCAAGGAGGACGGCAACATCCTGGGGCACAAGCTGGAGTACAACTACAACAG
CCACAACGTCTATATCATGGCCGACAAGCAGAAGAACGGCATCAAGGTGAACTTCAAGATCCGCCACAAC
ATCGAGGACGGCAGCGTGCAGCTCGCCGACCACTACCAGCAGAACACCCCCATCGGCGACGGCCCCGTGC
TGCTGCCCGACAACCACTACCTGAGCACCCAGTCCGCCCTGAGCAAAGACCCCAACGAGAAGCGCGATCA
CATGGTCCTGCTGGAGTTCGTGACCGCCGCCGGGATCACTCTCGGCATGGACGAGCTGTACAAGTAAGTC
GACGGCGCGCCCCTGCAGGGAATTCGATATCAAGCTTATCGATAATCAACCTCTGGATTACAAAATTTGT
GAAAGATTGACTGGTATTCTTAACTATGTTGCTCCTTTTACGCTATGTGGATACGCTGCTTTAATGCCTT
TGTATCATGCTATTGCTTCCCGTATGGCTTTCATTTTCTCCTCCTTGTATAAATCCTGGTTGCTGTCTCT
TTATGAGGAGTTGTGGCCCGTTGTCAGGCAACGTGGCGTGGTGTGCACTGTGTTTGCTGACGCAACCCCC
ACTGGTTGGGGCATTGCCACCACCTGTCAGCTCCTTTCCGGGACTTTCGCTTTCCCCCTCCCTATTGCCA
CGGCGGAACTCATCGCCGCCTGCCTTGCCCGCTGCTGGACAGGGGCTCGGCTGTTGGGCACTGACAATTC
CGTGGTGTTGTCGGGGAAATCATCGTCCTTTCCTTGGCTGCTCGCCTATGTTGCCACCTGGATTCTGCGC
GGGACGTCCTTCTGCTACGTCCCTTCGGCCCTCAATCCAGCGGACCTTCCTTCCCGCGGCCTGCTGCCGG
CTCTGCGGCCTCTTCCGCGTCTTCGCCTTCGCCCTCAGACGAGTCGGATCTCCCTTTGGGCCGCCTCCCC
GCATCGATACCGAGCGCTGCTCGAGAGATCTACGGGTGGCATCCCTGTGACCCCTCCCCAGTGCCTCTCC
TGGCCCTGGAAGTTGCCACTCCAGTGCCCACCAGCCTTGTCCTAATAAAATTAAGTTGCATCATTTTGTC
TGACTAGGTGTCCTTCTATAATATTATGGGGTGGAGGGGGGTGGTATGGAGCAAGGGGCAAGTTGGGAAG
ACAACCTGTAGGGCCTGCGGGGTCTATTGGGAACCAAGCTGGAGTGCAGTGGCACAATCTTGGCTCACTG
CAATCTCCGCCTCCTGGGTTCAAGCGATTCTCCTGCCTCAGCCTCCCGAGTTGTTGGGATTCCAGGCATG
CATGACCAGGCTCAGCTAATTTTTGTTTTTTTGGTAGAGACGGGGTTTCACCATATTGGCCAGGCTGGTC
TCCAACTCCTAATCTCAGGTGATCTACCCACCTTGGCCTCCCAAATTGCTGGGATTACAGGCGTGAACCA
CTGCTCCCTTCCCTGTCCTTCTGATTTTGTAGGTAACCACGTGCGGACCGAGCGGCCGCAGGAACCCCTA
GTGATGGAGTTGGCCACTCCCTCTCTGCGCGCTCGCTCGCTCACTGAGGCCGGGCGACCAAAGGTCGCCC
GACGCCCGGGCTTTGCCCGGGCGGCCTCAGTGAGCGAGCGAGCGCGCAGCTGCCTGCAGGGGCGCCTGAT
GCGGTATTTTCTCCTTACGCATCTGTGCGGTATTTCACACCGCATA
[142 nt withheld, positions 4737-4878]
C
[141 nt withheld, positions 4880-5020]
CCTTTGACGTTGGAGTCCACGTTCTTT
[37 nt withheld, positions 5048-5084]
ACCCTATCTCGGGCTATTCTTTTGATTTATAAGGGATTTTGCCGATTTCGGCCTATTGGTTAAAAAATGA
GCTGATTTAACAAAAATTTAACGCGAATTTTAACAAAATATTAACGTTTACAATTTTATGGTGCACTCTC
AGTACAATCTGCTCTGATGCCGCATAGTTAAGCCAGCCCCGACACCCGCCAACACCCGCTGACGCGCCCT
GACGGGCTTGTCTGCTCCCGGCATCCGCTTACAGACAAGCTGTGACCGTCTCCGGGAGCTGCATGTGTCA
GAGGTTTTCACCGTCATCACCGAAACGCGCGAGACGAAAGGGCCTCGTGATACGCCTATTTTTATAGGTT
AATGTCATGATAATAATGGTTTCTTAGACGTCAGGTGGCACTTTTCGGGGAAATGTGCGCGGAACCCCTA
TTTGTTTATTTTTCTAAATACATTCAAATATGTATCCGCTCATGAGACAATAACCCTGATAAATGCTTCA
ATAATATTGAAAAAGGAAGAGTATGAGTATTCAACATTTCCGTGTCGCCCTTATTCCCTTTTTTGCGGCA
TTTTGCCTTCCTGTTTTTGCTCACCCAGAAACGCTGGTGAAAGTAAAAGATGCTGAAGATCAGTTGGGTG
CACGAGTGGGTTACATCGAACTGGATCTCAACAGCGGTAAGATCCTTGAGAGTTTTCGCCCCGAAGAACG
TTTTCCAATGATGAGCACTTTTAAAGTTCTGCTATGTGGCGCGGTATTATCCCGTATTGACGCCGGGCAA
GAGCAACTCGGTCGCCGCATACACTATTCTCAGAATGACTTGGTTGAGTACTCACCAGTCACAGAAAAGC
ATCTTACGGATGGCATGACAGTAAGAGAATTATGCAGTGCTGCCATAACCATGAGTGATAACACTGCGGC
CAACTTACTTCTGACAACGATCGGAGGACCGAAGGAGCTAACCGCTTTTTTGCACAACATGGGGGATCAT
GTAACTCGCCTTGATCGTTGGGAACCGGAGCTGAATGAAGCCATACCAAACGACGAGCGTGACACCACGA
TGCCTGTAGCAATGGCAACAACGTTGCGCAAACTATTAACTGGCGAACTACTTACTCTAGCTTCCCGGCA
ACAATTAATAGACTGGATGGAGGCGGATAAAGTTGCAGGACCACTTCTGCGCTCGGCCCTTCCGGCTGGC
TGGTTTATTGCTGATAAATCTGGAGCCGGTGAGCGTGGGTCTCGCGGTATCATTGCAGCACTGGGGCCAG
ATGGTAAGCCCTCCCGTATCGTAGTTATCTACACGACGGGGAGTCAGGCAACTATGGATGAACGAAATAG
ACAGATCGCTGAGATAGGTGCCTCACTGATTAAGCATTGGTAACTGTCAGACCAAGTTTACTCATATATA
CTTTAGATTGATTTAAAACTTCATTTTTAATTTAAAAGGATCTAGGTGAAGATCCTTTTTGATAATCTCA
TGACCAAAATCCCTTAACGTGAGTTTTCGTTCCACTGAGCGTCAGACCCCGTAGAAAAGATCAAAGGATC
TTCTTGAGATCCTTTTTTTCTGCGCGTAATCTGCTGCTTGCAAACAAAAAAACCACCGCTACCAGCGGTG
GTTTGTTTGCCGGATCAAGAGCTACCAACTCTTTTTCCGAAGGTAACTGGCTTCAGCAGAGCGCAGATAC
CAAATACTGTCCTTCTAGTGTAGCCGTAGTTAGGCCACCACTTCAAGAACTCTGTAGCACCGCCTACATA
CCTCGCTCTGCTAATCCTGTTACCAGTGGCTGCTGCCAGTGGCGATAAGTCGTGTCTTACCGGGTTGGAC
TCAAGACGATAGTTACCGGATAAGGCGCAGCGGTCGGGCTGAACGGGGGGTTCGTGCACACAGCCCAGCT
TGGAGCGAACGACCTACACCGAACTGAGATACCTACAGCGTGAGCTATGAGAAAGCGCCACGCTTCCCGA
AGGGAGAAAGGCGGACAGGTATCCGGTAAGCGGCAGGGTCGGAACAGGAGAGCGCACGAGGGAGCTTCCA
GGGGGAAACGCCTGGTATCTTTATAGTCCTGTCGGGTTTCGCCACCTCTGACTTGAGCGTCGATTTTTGT
GATGCTCGTCAGGGGGGCGGAGCCTATGGAAAAACGCCAGCAACGCGGCCTTTTTACGGTTCCTGGCCTT
TTGCTGGCCTTTTGCTCACATGT
Features (pLannotate 1.2.2; 15 found; start..end, strand, type, name):
      1..141     -  repeat_region  AAV2 ITR: inverted terminal repeat of adeno-associated virus serotype 2 inverted
    164..1452    +  promoter       CaMKII promoter: promoter for the mouse calcium/calmodulin-dependent kinase II α subunit
   2418..2466    +  CDS            Chrimson (fragment): red light-drivable channelrhodopsin from Chlamydomonas noctigama (Klapoetke et al., 2014)
   2638..3357    +  CDS            EGFP: the original enhanced GFP (Yang et al., 1996) mammalian codon-optimized
   3379..3404    +  misc_feature   MCS (fragment): pBluescript multiple cloning site
   3404..3992    +  misc_feature   WPRE: woodchuck hepatitis virus posttranscriptional regulatory element
   4024..4500    +  polyA_signal   hGH poly(A) signal: human growth hormone polyadenylation signal
   4540..4680    +  repeat_region  AAV2 ITR: inverted terminal repeat of adeno-associated virus serotype 2 inverted
   4685..4736    -  misc_feature   bom (fragment): basis of mobility region from pBR322
   4755..5135    +  rep_origin     M13 ori (sequence partly withheld): M13 bacteriophage origin of replication; arrow indicates direction of (+) strand synthesis
   5211..5260    -  misc_feature   bom (fragment): basis of mobility region from pBR322
   5362..5397    -  CDS            rop (fragment): Rop protein, which maintains plasmids at low copy number; rop
   5492..5596    +  promoter       AmpR promoter: bla
   5597..6457    +  CDS            AmpR: β-lactamase; bla; confers resistance to ampicillin, carbenicillin, and related antibiotics
   6628..7216    +  rep_origin     ori: high-copy-number ColE1/pMB1/pBR322/pUC origin of replication
