[The description below was written by a language model from this plasmid's Addgene catalogue record and pLannotate feature annotations shown in this document.]
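Description:
pAAV-CaMKIIa-oChIEF(E163A/T199C)-P2A-EGFP is an adeno-associated virus transfer plasmid for mammalian expression, built on a custom pAAV-CaMKIIa-WPRE-HGHpA backbone. It is designed to deliver a light-gated channelrhodopsin to forebrain principal neurons. In bacteria it is maintained by a high-copy ColE1/pUC-type origin and selected with ampicillin through the β-lactamase gene. An M13 phage origin is also present in the backbone. The catalogue lists a total size of about 7.25 kb, while the depositor's full sequence is slightly longer at about 7.28 kb.

The expression cassette lies between two AAV2 inverted terminal repeats, which are the cis elements needed for replication and packaging of the genome into recombinant AAV particles. Transcription is driven by the mouse CaMKIIα promoter. The insert is a synthetic oChIEF channelrhodopsin variant, also called oChIEFac, carrying the E163A and T199C mutations. The automated annotation does not recognise this opsin as a whole and labels only a short stretch as a Chrimson-like fragment, which probably reflects homology among channelrhodopsins. The opsin is joined at its C terminus to EGFP through a P2A self-cleaving peptide, so the two are translated from one transcript but separate into distinct proteins. EGFP therefore marks expressing cells without being physically attached to the channel. Downstream, a WPRE enhances transcript stability and expression, and the human growth hormone polyadenylation signal terminates the message.

According to the depositor, the two mutations increase photocurrent amplitude while preserving fast kinetics. The variant is proposed as an alternative to ChETA variants, which give smaller photocurrents and more toxicity. The plasmid is suited to optogenetic excitation of neurons, either after AAV production or by direct transfection.
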