Addgene plasmid #51093: pAAV-CaMKIIa-oChIEF(E163A/T199C)-P2A-EGFP
Purpose: Forebrain principal neuron expression of oChIEF kinetic variant E163A/T199C with physically uncoupled EGFP fluorophore
Depositing lab: Jonathan Ting. Depositing organization: Massachusetts Institute of Technology.
Backbone
  Vector backbone: pAAV-CaMKIIa-WPRE-HGHpA
  Backbone manufacturer: custom
  Backbone size w/o insert (bp): 5100
  Total vector size (bp): 7253
  Vector type: Mammalian Expression, AAV
Growth in bacteria
  Bacterial resistance: Ampicillin, 100 μg/mL
  Growth temperature: 37°C
  Growth strain: Stbl3
  Copy number: High Copy
Gene/Insert
  Gene/Insert name: oChIEF(E163A/T199C) (alt name: oChIEFac)
  Species: Synthetic
  Insert size (bp): 1085
  Mutation: E163A/T199C
  Promoter: CaMKIIa
  Tag / fusion protein: P2A-EGFP (C terminal on insert)
  Cloning method: Restriction Enzyme; 5′ cloning site NheI (not destroyed); 3′ cloning site HpaI (not destroyed)
  Sequencing primers: 5′ aggagcacgggcaggcgagtgg; 3′ CCATACGGGAAGCAATAGCATG
Resource information
  A portion of this plasmid was derived from a plasmid made by: The original oChIEF portion was obtained from John Lin and Roger Tsien (UCSD/HHMI)
Terms and licenses: Academic/Nonprofit Terms; Industry Terms: Not Available to Industry
Depositor comments: The addition of the E163A and T199C mutations in oChIEF impart higher photocurrent amplitude while retaining fast kinetic properties. This variant is proposed as an alternative to ChETA variants that exhibit smaller photocurrents and more toxicity.
How to cite: pAAV-CaMKIIa-oChIEF(E163A/T199C)-P2A-EGFP was a gift from Jonathan Ting (Addgene plasmid # 51093 ; http://n2t.net/addgene:51093 ; RRID:Addgene_51093)
