>Addgene plasmid #51093 | pAAV-CaMKIIa-oChIEF(E163A/T199C)-P2A-EGFP | addgene partial sequence | sequence record 82616 | mCaMKIIa-pro-F2 5'-GGCAAAGAGGAGCAGGTTTT-3'
GCAGTTACCGGGGCAACGGGAACAGGGCGTTTCGGAGGTGGTTGCCATGGGGACCTGGATGCTGACGAAG
GCTCGCGAGGCTGTGAGCAGCCACAGTGCCCTGCTCAGAAGCCCCAAGCTCGTCAGTCAAGCCGGTTCTC
CGTTTGCACTCAGGAGCACGGGCAGGCGAGTGGCCCCTAGTTCTGGGGGCAGCGGGGGATCCTTCGAAAC
CGGTGCTAGCGGCGCCACCATGGTGAGCAGAAGACCCTGGCTGCTGGCCCTGGCCCTGGCCGTGGCCCTG
GCCGCCGGCAGCGCCGGCGCCAGCACCGGCAGCGACGCCACCGTGCCCGTGGCCACCCAGGACGGCCCCG
ACTACGTGTTCCACAGAGCCCACGAGAGAATGCTGTTCCAGACCAGCTACACCCTGGAGAACAACGGCAG
CGTGATCTGCATCCCCAACAACGGCCAGTGCTTCTGCCTGGCCTGGCTGAAGAGTAACGGCACCAACGCC
GAGAAGCTGGCCGCCAACATCCTGCAGTGGATCACCTTCGCCCTGAGCGCCCTGTGCCTGATGTTCTACG
GCTACCAGACCTGGAAGAGTACCTGCGGCTGGGAGGAGATCTACGTGGCCACCATCGAGATGATCAAGTT
CATCATAGAGTACTTCCACGAGTTCGACGAGCCCGCCGTGATCTACAGCAGCAACGGCAACAAGACCGTG
TGGCTGAGATACGCCGCCTGGCTGCTGACCTGCCCCGTGGTCCTGATCCACCTGAGCAACCTGACCGGCC
TGGCCAACGACTACAACAAGAGAACCATGGGCCTGCTGGTGAGCGACATCGGCTGTATCGTGTGGGGCAC
CACCGCCGCCCTGAGCAAGGGCTACGTGAGAGTGATCTTCTTCCTGATGGGCCTGTGCTACGGCATCTAC
AC
