>Addgene plasmid #51093 | pAAV-CaMKIIa-oChIEF(E163A/T199C)-P2A-EGFP | addgene partial sequence | sequence record 82948 | WPRE-R 5'-CATAGCGTAAAAGGAGCAACA-3'
AATTTTGTAATCCAGAGGTTGATTATCGATAAGCTTGATATCGAATTCCCTGCAGGGGCGCGCCGTCGAC
TTACTTGTACAGCTCGTCCATGCCGAGAGTGATCCCGGCGGCGGTCACGAACTCCAGCAGGACCATGTGA
TCGCGCTTCTCGTTGGGGTCTTTGCTCAGGGCGGACTGGGTGCTCAGGTAGTGGTTGTCGGGCAGCAGCA
CGGGGCCGTCGCCGATGGGGGTGTTCTGCTGGTAGTGGTCGGCGAGCTGCACGCTGCCGTCCTCGATGTT
GTGGCGGATCTTGAAGTTCACCTTGATGCCGTTCTTCTGCTTGTCGGCCATGATATAGACGTTGTGGCTG
TTGTAGTTGTACTCCAGCTTGTGCCCCAGGATGTTGCCGTCCTCCTTGAAGTCGATGCCCTTCAGCTCGA
TGCGGTTCACCAGGGTGTCGCCCTCGAACTTCACCTCGGCGCGGGTCTTGTAGTTGCCGTCGTCCTTGAA
GAAGATGGTGCGCTCCTGGACGTAGCCTTCGGGCATGGCGGACTTGAAGAAGTCGTGCTGCTTCATGTGG
TCGGGGTAGCGGCTGAAGCACTGCACGCCGTAGGTCAGGGTGGTCACGAGGGTGGGCCAGGGCACGGGCA
GCTTGCCGGTGGTGCAGATGAACTTCAGGGTCAGCTTGCCGTAGGTGGCATCGCCCTCGCCCTCGCCGGA
CACGCTGAACTTGTGGCCGTTTACGTCGCCGTCCAGCTCGACCAGGATGGGCACCACCCCGGTGAACAGC
TCCTCGCCCTTGCTCACCATTGGCCCGGGATTCTCTTCGACATCCCCTGCTTG
